Addgene plasmid #126308: pGWB14-LYX090
Purpose: With a Nicotiana benthamiana transcription factor in PGWB14 backbone, for Agrobacterium mediated transient or stable expression corresponding transcription factor fused with a C-terminal HA tag.
Depositing lab: Silin Zhong. Depositing organization: Chinese University of Hong Kong.
Backbone
  Vector backbone: pGWB14
  Vector type: Plant Expression
  Selectable markers: Hygromycin
Growth in bacteria
  Bacterial resistance: Kanamycin, 50 μg/mL
  Growth temperature: 37°C
  Growth strain: DH5alpha
  Copy number: Low Copy
Gene/Insert
  Gene/Insert name: Niben101Scf10062g00008.1
  Species: Nicotiana benthamiana
  Promoter: CaMV 35S
  Tag / fusion protein: HA (C terminal on insert)
  Cloning method: Gibson Cloning
Terms and licenses: Academic/Nonprofit Terms; Industry Terms: Not Available to Industry
How to cite: pGWB14-LYX090 was a gift from Silin Zhong (Addgene plasmid # 126308 ; http://n2t.net/addgene:126308 ; RRID:Addgene_126308)
