[The description below was written by a language model from this plasmid's Addgene catalogue record and pLannotate feature annotations shown in this document.]
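Description:
pGWB14-LYX090 is a plant expression binary vector built on the pGWB14 backbone for Agrobacterium-mediated transient or stable expression of a Nicotiana benthamiana transcription factor (gene model Niben101Scf10062g00008.1). The backbone carries broad-host-range IncP replication functions (oriV with the trans-acting trfA replication protein) plus oriT and traJ for mobilisation, which allow maintenance in both E. coli and Agrobacterium. This is consistent with its listing as a low-copy plasmid. Bacterial selection is by kanamycin through an aphA-3 type KanR gene. The remaining backbone annotations are remnants of the parental plasmids: partial tetracycline resistance genes, an IS1 element, and lacZα, lacI and M13 ori fragments.

Between the nopaline-type right and left T-DNA borders, the feature table shows three cassettes. The main one places the insert under a CaMV 35S promoter, flanked by attB1 and attB2 Gateway sites (the record lists Gibson cloning as the method), and followed by a 3xHA epitope and the NOS terminator, giving a C-terminally HA-tagged protein. Parts of the coding region resemble the Arabidopsis ARR11 receiver domain and the LUX DNA-binding region, suggesting a response-regulator-like factor of the GARP/Myb-related type, though the record does not name the family. A second 35S-driven cassette encodes the tomato bushy stunt virus P19 silencing suppressor with a CaMV poly(A) signal. It is not mentioned in the catalogue fields, but would be expected to boost transient expression by blocking post-transcriptional gene silencing. A third 35S-driven cassette, in reverse orientation, expresses the hygromycin resistance gene for selecting transformed plant tissue. The HA tag allows detection or immunoprecipitation of the expressed factor.
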