Features (pLannotate 1.2.2; 37 found; start..end, strand, type, name):
      3..89      -  CDS            traI (fragment): TRAI6_ECOLX - Experimental evidence at protein level: Swiss-Prot protein existence level 1. The initiation process of transfer DNA synthesis requires the interaction of at least three plasmid-specific components (TraH, I, and J) at the transfer origin resulting in the assembly of a specialised nucleoprotein complex - the relaxosome. Site- and strand-specific cleavage at the transfer origin is dependent on TraI and TraJ. From Escherichia coli.
    127..498     -  CDS            traJ: oriT-recognizing protein; traJ
    531..640     -  oriT           oriT: incP origin of transfer
    772..962     +  rep_origin     ori (fragment): high-copy-number ColE1/pMB1/pBR322/pUC origin of replication
   1321..1971    -  CDS            TetR: tetracycline resistance regulatory protein; tetR
   2077..2326    +  CDS            TcR (fragment): tetracycline efflux protein; tetA; confers resistance to tetracycline
   2436..2460    -  misc_feature   RB T-DNA repeat: right border repeat from nopaline C58 T-DNA
   2490..2508    +  misc_feature   MCS (fragment): pUC18/19 multiple cloning site
   2559..2904    +  promoter       CaMV 35S promoter: strong constitutive promoter from cauliflower mosaic virus
   2856..2902    +  promoter       minimal CaMV 35S promoter: minimal 35S promoter from cauliflower mosaic virus
   2914..2932    -  misc_feature   MCS (fragment): pUC18/19 multiple cloning site
   2943..3458    +  CDS            P19_TBSVC: Experimental evidence at protein level: Swiss-Prot protein existence level 1. Acts as a suppressor of RNA-mediated gene silencing, also known as post-transcriptional gene silencing (PTGS), a mechanism of plant viral defense that limits the accumulation of viral RNAs. Binds to short interfering RNAs (siRNAs) with high affinity. Acts as a molecular caliper to specifically select siRNAs based on the length of the duplex region of the RNA (By similarity). From Tomato bushy stunt virus (strain Cherry) (TBSV).
   3531..3707    +  polyA_signal   CaMV poly(A) signal: cauliflower mosaic virus polyadenylation signal
   4210..4551    +  promoter       CaMV 35S promoter: strong constitutive promoter from cauliflower mosaic virus
   4562..4586    +  protein_bind   attB1: mutant version of attB; recombination site for the Gateway® BP reaction BP Clonase™
   4643..5002    +  CDS            ARR11 (fragment): ARR11_ARATH - Also known as ARP3. Experimental evidence at protein level: Swiss-Prot protein existence level 1. Transcriptional activator that binds specifically to the DNA sequence 5'-[AG]GATT-3'. Functions as a response regulator involved in His-to-Asp phosphorelay signal transduction system. Phosphorylation of the Asp residue in the receiver domain activates the ability of the protein to promote the transcription of target genes. Could directly activate some type-A response regulators in response to cytokinins (By similarity). From Arabidopsis thaliana (Mouse-ear cress).
   5498..5737    +  CDS            LUX (fragment): PCL1_ARATH - Also known as PCL1. Experimental evidence at protein level: Swiss-Prot protein existence level 1. Transcription factor that is essential for the generation of the circadian clock oscillation. Is necessary for activation of CCA1 and LHY expression. Is coregulated with TOC1 and seems to be repressed by CCA1 and LHY by direct binding of these proteins to the evening element in the LUX promoter. Directly regulates the expression of PRR9, a major component of the morning transcriptional feedback circuit, by binding specific sites on PRR9 promoter. Binds to its own promoter, inducing a
   6291..6315    -  protein_bind   attB2: mutant version of attB; recombination site for the Gateway® BP reaction BP Clonase™
   6344..6433    +  CDS            3xHA: three tandem HA epitope tags
   6467..6719    +  terminator     NOS terminator: nopaline synthase terminator and poly(A) signal
   7148..7400    -  terminator     NOS terminator: nopaline synthase terminator and poly(A) signal
   7424..7852    -  CDS            nos (fragment): DHNO_AGRT7 - Protein inferred from homology: Swiss-Prot protein existence level 3. From Agrobacterium tumefaciens (strain T37).
   7868..8893    -  CDS            HygR: aminoglycoside phosphotransferase from E. coli; aph(4)-Ia; confers resistance to hygromycin
   8903..9247    -  promoter       CaMV 35S promoter: strong constitutive promoter from cauliflower mosaic virus
   8904..8950    -  promoter       minimal CaMV 35S promoter: minimal 35S promoter from cauliflower mosaic virus
   9385..9540    +  CDS            lacZα (fragment) (sequence partly withheld): LacZα fragment of β-galactosidase; lacZ fragment
   9538..9838    +  rep_origin     M13 ori (fragment) (sequence partly withheld): M13 bacteriophage origin of replication; arrow indicates direction of (+) strand synthesis
   9839..9969    +  CDS            lacI (fragment): lac repressor; lacI; The lac repressor binds to the lac operator to inhibit transcription in E. coli. This inhibition can be relieved by adding lactose or isopropyl-β-D-thiogalactopyranoside (IPTG).
  10023..10047   -  misc_feature   LB T-DNA repeat: left border repeat from nopaline C58 T-DNA
  11504..11623   -  CDS            tetR (fragment): TETR1_ECOLX - Experimental evidence at protein level: Swiss-Prot protein existence level 1. TetR is the repressor of the tetracycline resistance element; its N-terminal region forms a helix-turn-helix structure and binds DNA. Binding of tetracycline to TetR reduces the repressor affinity for the tetracycline resistance gene (tetA) promoter operator sites. From Escherichia coli.
  11643..12791   -  CDS            trfA: trans-acting replication protein that binds to and activates oriV
  13090..13884   -  CDS            KanR: aminoglycoside phosphotransferase; aphA-3; confers resistance to kanamycin
  14076..14843   +  mobile_element IS1: prokaryotic transposable element IS1
  14852..15001   -  CDS            satA (fragment): STA_BACSU - Also known as yyaR. Experimental evidence at protein level: Swiss-Prot protein existence level 1. Involved in resistance to streptothricin, a broad-spectrum antibiotic produced by streptomycetes. Detoxifies streptothricin via acetylation of the beta amino group of the first beta-lysyl moiety of streptothricin. From Bacillus subtilis (strain 168).
  15000..15194   -  CDS            satA (fragment): STA_BACSU - Also known as yyaR. Experimental evidence at protein level: Swiss-Prot protein existence level 1. Involved in resistance to streptothricin, a broad-spectrum antibiotic produced by streptomycetes. Detoxifies streptothricin via acetylation of the beta amino group of the first beta-lysyl moiety of streptothricin. From Bacillus subtilis (strain 168).
  15197..15472   -  CDS            klaC (fragment): KLAC_ECOLX - Also known as telB. Protein predicted: Swiss-Prot protein existence level 4. Belongs to the kla operon, which is associated with cryptic tellurite resistance, and IncW plasmid fertility inhibition. From Escherichia coli.
  15536..16167   -  rep_origin     oriV: incP origin of replication
>Addgene plasmid #126308 | pGWB14-LYX090 | addgene full sequence | sequence record 246969 | Addgene NGS Result
TCGGTCTTGCCTTGCTCGTCGGTGATGTACTTCACCAGCTCCGCGAAGTCGCTCTTCTTGATGGAGCGCA
TGGGGACGTGCTTGGCAATCACGCGCACCCCCCGGCCGTTTTAGCGGCTAAAAAAGTCATGGCTCTGCCC
TCGGGCGGACCACGCCCATCATGACCTTGCCAAGCTCGTCCTGCTTCTCTTCGATCTTCGCCAGCAGGGC
GAGGATCGTGGCATCACCGAACCGCGCCGTGCGCGGGTCGTCGGTGAGCCAGAGTTTCAGCAGGCCGCCC
AGGCGGCCCAGGTCGCCATTGATGCGGGCCAGCTCGCGGACGTGCTCATAGTCCACGACGCCCGTGATTT
TGTAGCCCTGGCCGACGGCCAGCAGGTAGGCCGACAGGCTCATGCCGGCCGCCGCCGCCTTTTCCTCAAT
CGCTCTTCGTTCGTCTGGAAGGCAGTACACCTTGATAGGTGGGCTGCCCTTCCTGGTTGGCTTGGTTTCA
TCAGCCATCCGCTTGCCCTCATCTGTTACGCCGGCGGTAGCCGGCCAGCCTCGCAGAGCAGGATTCCCGT
TGAGCACCGCCAGGTGCGAATAAGGGACAGTGAAGAAGGAACACCCGCTCGCGGGTGGGCCTACTTCACC
TATCCTGCCCGGCTGACGCCGTTGGATACACCAAGGAAAGTCTACACGAACCCTTTGGCAAAATCCTGTA
TATCGTGCGAAAAAGGATGGATATACCGAAAAAATCGCTATAATGACCCCGAAGCAGGGTTATGCAGCGG
AAAAGCGCCACGCTTCCCGAAGGGAGAAAGGCGGACAGGTATCCGGTAAGCGGCAGGGTCGGAACAGGAG
AGCGCACGAGGGAGCTTCCAGGGGGAAACGCCTGGTATCTTTATAGTCCTGTCGGGTTTCGCCACCTCTG
ACTTGAGCGTCGATTTTTGTGATGCTCGTCAGGGGGGCGGAGCCTATGGAAAAACGCCAGCAACGCGGCC
TTTTTACGGTTCCTGGCCTTTTGCTGGCCTTTTGCTCACATGTTCTTTCCTGCGTTATCCCCTGATTCTG
TGGATAACCGTATTACCGCCTTTGAGTGAGCTGATACCGCTCGCCGCAGCCGAACGACCGAGCGCAGCGA
GTCAGTGAGCGAGGAAGCGGAAGAGCGCCAGAAGGCCGCCAGAGAGGCCGAGCGCGGCCGTGAGGCTTGG
ACGCTAGGGCAGGGCATGAAAAAGCCCGTAGCGGGCTGCTACGGGCGTCTGACGCGGTGGAAAGGGGGAG
GGGATGTTGTCTACATGGCTCTGCTGTAGTGAGTGGGTTGCGCTCCGGCAGCGGTCCTGATCAATCGTCA
CCCTTTCTCGGTCCTTCAACGTTCCTGACAACGAGCCTCCTTTTCGCCAATCCATCGACAATCACCGCGA
GTCCCTGCTCGAACGCTGCGTCCGGACCGGCTTCGTCGAAGGCGTCTATCGCGGCCCGCAACAGCGGCGA
GAGCGGAGCCTGTTCAACGGTGCCGCCGCGCTCGCCGGCATCGCTGTCGCCGGCCTGCTCCTCAAGCACG
GCCCCAACAGTGAAGTAGCTGATTGTCATCAGCGCATTGACGGCGTCCCCGGCCGAAAAACCCGCCTCGC
AGAGGAAGCGAAGCTGCGCGTCGGCCGTTTCCATCTGCGGTGCGCCCGGTCGCGTGCCGGCATGGATGCG
CGCGCCATCGCGGTAGGCGAGCAGCGCCTGCCTGAAGCTGCGGGCATTCCCGATCAGAAATGAGCGCCAG
TCGTCGTCGGCTCTCGGCACCGAATGCGTATGATTCTCCGCCAGCATGGCTTCGGCCAGTGCGTCGAGCA
GCGCCCGCTTGTTCCTGAAGTGCCAGTAAAGCGCCGGCTGCTGAACCCCCAACCGTTCCGCCAGTTTGCG
TGTCGTCAGACCGTCTACGCCGACCTCGTTCAACAGGTCCAGGGCGGCACGGATCACTGTATTCGGCTGC
AACTTTGTCATGCTTGACACTTTATCACTGATAAACATAATATGTCCACCAACTTATCAGTGATAAAGAA
TCCGCGCGTTCAATCGGACCAGCGGAGGCTGGTCCGGAGGCCAGACGTGAAACCCAACATACCCCTGATC
GTAATTCTGAGCACTGTCGCGCTCGACGCTGTCGGCATCGGCCTGATTATGCCGGTGCTGCCGGGCCTCC
TGCGCGATCTGGTTCACTCGAACGACGTCACCGCCCACTATGGCATTCTGCTGGCGCTGTATGCGTTGGT
GCAATTTGCCTGCGCACCTGTGCTGGGCGCGCTGTCGGATCGTTTCGGGCGGCGGCCAATCTTGCTCGTC
TCGCTGGCCGGCGCCAGATCTGGGGAACCCTGTGGTTGGCATGCACATACAAATGGACGAACGGATAAAC
CTTTTCACGCCCTTTTAAATATCCGATTATTCTAATAAACGCTCTTTTCTCTTAGGTTTACCCGCCAATA
TATCCTGTCAAACACTGATAGTTTAAACGTTGCGATTAAGAATTCGAGCTCGGTACCCCCCTACTCCAAA
AATGTCAAAGATACAGTCTCAGAAGACCAAAGGGCTATTGAGACTTTTCAACAAAGGGTAATTTCGGGAA
ACCTCCTCGGATTCCATTGCCCAGCTATCTGTCACTTCATCGAAAGGACAGTAGAAAAGGAAGGTGGCTC
CTACAAATGCCATCATTGCGATAAAGGAAAGGCTATCATTCAAGATGCCTCTGCCGACAGTGGTCCCAAA
GATGGACCCCCACCCACGAGGAGCATCGTGGAAAAAGAAGACGTTCCAACCACGTCTTCAAAGCAAGTGG
ATTGATGTGACATCTCCACTGACGTAAGGGATGACGCACAATCCCACTATCCTTCGCAAGACCCTTCCTC
TATATAAGGAAGTTCATTTCATTTGGAGAGGACAGCCCAAGCTTCGACTCTAGAGGATCCCCTTAAATCG
ATATGGAACGAGCTATACAAGGAAACGACGCTAGGGAACAAGCTAACAGTGAACGTTGGGATGGAGGATC
AGGAGGTACCACTTCTCCCTTCAAACTTCCTGACGAAAGTCCGAGTTGGACTGAGTGGCGGCTACATAAC
GATGAGACGAATTCGAATCAAGATAATCCCCTTGGTTTCAAGGAAAGCTGGGGTTTCGGGAAAGTTGTAT
TTAAGAGATATCTCAGATACGACAGGACGGAAGCTTCACTGCACAGAGTCCTTGGATCTTGGACGGGAGA
TTCGGTTAACTATGCAGCATCTCGATTTTTCGGTTTCGACCAGATCGGATGTACCTATAGTATTCGGTTT
CGAGGAGTTAGTATCACCGTTTCTGGAGGGTCTCGAACTCTTCAGCATCTCTGTGAGATGGCAATTCGGT
CTAAGCAAGAACTGCTACAGCTTGCCCCAATCGAAGTGGAAAGTAATGTATCAAGAGGATGCCCTGAAGG
TACTCAAACCTTCGAAAAAGAAAGCGAGTAAGTCGAGGGCGAGCTCGAATTCGGTACGCTGAAATCACCA
GTCTCTCTCTACAAATCTATCTCTCTCTATTTTCTCCATAAATAATGTGTGAGTAGTTTCCCGATAAGGG
AAATTAGGGTTCTTATAGGGTTTCGCTCATGTGTTGAGCATATAAGAAACCCTTAGTATGTATTTGTATT
TGTAAAATACTTCTATCAATAAAATTTCTAATTCCTAAAACCAAAATCCAGTACTAAAATCCAGATCTCC
CTGCAGGTCCCCAGATTAGCCTTTTCAATTTCAGAAAGAATGCTAACCCACAGATGGTTAGAGAGGCTTA
CGCAGCAGGTCTCATCAAGACGATCTACCCGAGCAATAATCTCCAGGAAATCAAATACCTTCCCAAGAAG
GTTAAAGATGCAGTCAAAAGATTCAGGACTAACTGCATCAAGAACACAGAGAAAGATATATTTCTCAAGA
TCAGAAGTACTATTCCAGTATGGACGATTCAAGGCTTGCTTCACAAACCAAGGCAAGTAATAGAGATTGG
AGTCTCTAAAAAGGTAGTTCCCACTGAATCAAAGGCCATGGAGTCAAAGATTCAAATAGAGGACCTAACA
GAACTCGCCGTAAAGACTGGCGAACAGTTCATACAGAGTCTCTTACGACTCAATGACAAGAAGAAAATCT
TCGTCAACATGGTGGAGCACGACACACTTGTCTACTCCAAAAATATCAAAGATACAGTCTCAGAAGACCA
AAGGGCAATTGAGACTTTTCAACAAAGGGTAATATCCGGAAACCTCCTCGGATTCCATTGCCCAGCTATC
TGTCACTTTATTGTGAAGATAGTGGAAAAGGAAGGTGGCTCCTACAAATGCCATCATTGCGATAAAGGAA
AGGCCATCGTTGAAGATGCCTCTGCCGACAGTGGTCCCAAAGATGGACCCCCACCCACGAGGAGCATCGT
GGAAAAAGAAGACGTTCCAACCACGTCTTCAAAGCAAGTGGATTGATGTGATATCTCCACTGACGTAAGG
GATGACGCACAATCCCACTATCCTTCGCAAGACCCTTCCTCTATATAAGGAAGTTCATTTCATTTGGAGA
GAACACGGGGGACAAGTTTGTACAAAAAAGCAGGCTCCACCACTAGTATGATTTGTACTGAGGATGATCA
ATTATTGGGTTGGAAAGATTTTCCAAAGGGGCTTAGAGTCCTACTTCTTGATGAAGACTGCAATTCTGCT
GCTGAAATGAGATCAAGGCTTGAAAAATTGGATTACATAGTCTACTCATTCTGCAATGAGAACGAAGCTT
TGTCTGCAATCACAAACAAATCTGAGGACTTTCATGTTGCCATTGTGGAGGTAACTGCTGGCAACAGTGA
TGGAGTTCTCCGATTTCTTGAGAGTGCCAAAGATCTGCCAACAATAATGACATCAAATGTTCATTCCCTT
AGCACAATGATGAAGTGTATATCGCTTGGTGCAGTCGAGTTTCTTCAGAAACCATTATCAGATGATAAAC
TCAAAAATATCTGGCAACATGTAGTTCGCAAGGCATTCAATGGTGGAGAAAAAGATGTGCCCAAATCGCA
TAAACCAGTAAAAGAATCTCTTGTTTCCATGCCACAGCTACAACAAGTAAAGAGTGCAGCCGATGACAAA
AGTTCAAATGAAACGGAACCTTATACCTCAGTACCAGACAACAATAATGAACAGTCATCTGGCTGCGATA
AATACCCTGCTCCGTCAACCCCACAATTGAAACAAGGAGTGAGGTCAGTGGATGATGGTGATTGCCAAGA
TCATACCATCTTTTCAACCGAACAAGATAGTGGGGAGCATGATGGGGAAACTAAATCCGTCGAAACTACT
TTTAACAATACAATTGCTGAGAGAACTGTCCAAACAAGTCCTCCTGAGCAACAAGGACAGACAATTGTGA
AAGAGGAGAATGGTTCATCTCCTCATCAAAAGGTGGAGGCTGATATTGCTACCTCTTCACTGAGTAACAA
CTGCCCTGACAATAGCAGTAGTCATTCTGCTGAACCTAGTAAAGCATCTGCTCCCCATAGTTCAAGTGGG
ACTAAAACCAATAAGAAGAAGATGAAGGTAGATTGGTCACCTGAACTACACAAGAAGTTTGTTCAAGCAG
TAGAGCAACTTGGTATTGATCAAGCCATTCCTTCTCGAATACTAGAGCTGATGAAAGTGGAGGGAATAAC
GAGACATAACGTAGCTAGCCATCTCCAGAAATACAGAATGCATCGGAGGCAAATTTTACCAAAGGAAGTG
GAAAGGAGATGGCCTCATCCACAACCAAGAGATTCAGTACAAAGGAGCTATTATCCTCATCATAGACCTA
TCATGACCGTCCCACCATATCATTCTAATCATGTCCCCGCAGCTGGTCAATTGTATCCTGCTTGGGTACC
ACCGGCAAGTTATCCGACTGGTTTACAAGTGTGGGGTTCACCTTACTATCCAGCATGGCAGCCTGCAGAT
TCTTGGCACTGGAATCCTCATCCAGGGCTGCATGCCGATACATGGGGCTCCCCTGTCATGCCACCATCAT
TAGGATCATATCCGCCGTATCCTCAGAATGGTGGAGTTTACCGGCCTAACGGAATGCAGAATAGATATAG
CATGCTAGAGAAGTCATTTGATCTTCACCCAGCTGAGGAGGTTATTGATAAAGTAGTAAAGGAGGCAATA
ACCAAACCATGGTTGCCTCTTCCTTTGGGCCTAAAACGTCCTTCCACGGAGAGTGTTCTCCACGAGCTTT
CAAGACAAGGGATCTCAACCGTCCCACCACAAATCAACGGCTCTCGTCGGAGCCCCGGGGACCCAGCTTT
CTTGTACAAAGTGGTTGATAACAGCGGGTTAATTAACATCTTTTACCCATACGATGTTCCTGACTATGCG
GGCTATCCCTATGACGTCCCGGACTATGCAGGATCCTATCCATATGACGTTCCAGATTACGCTGCTCAGT
GCAGCGCTTAGAGCTCGAATTTCCCCGATCGTTCAAACATTTGGCAATAAAGTTTCTTAAGATTGAATCC
TGTTGCCGGTCTTGCGATGATTATCATATAATTTCTGTTGAATTACGTTAAGCATGTAATAATTAACATG
TAATGCATGACGTTATTTATGAGATGGGTTTTTATGATTAGAGTCCCGCAATTATACATTTAATACGCGA
TAGAAAACAAAATATAGCGCGCAAACTAGGATAAATTATCGCGCGCGGTGTCATCTATGTTACTAGATCG
GGAATTAGCTTCATCAACGCAAGACATGCGCACGACCGTCTGACAGGAGAGGAATTTCCGACGAGCACAG
AAAGGACTTGCTCTTGGACGTAGGCCTATTTCTCAGGCACATGTATCAAGTGTTCGGACGTGGGTTTTCG
ATGGTGTATCAGCCGCCGCCAACTGGGAGATGAGGAGGCTTTCTTGGGGGGCAGTCAGCAGTTCATTTCA
CAAGACAGAGGAACTTGTAAGGAGATGCACTGATTTATCTTGGCGCAAACCAGCAGGACGAATTAGTGGG
AATAGCCCGCGAATATCTAAGTTATGCCTGTCGGCATGAGCAGAAACTTCCAATTCGAAACAGTTTGGAG
AGGTTGTTTTTGGGCATACCTTTTGTTAGTCAGCCTCTCGATTGCTCATCGTCATTACACAGTACCGAAG
TTTGATCGATCTAGTAACATAGATGACACCGCGCGCGATAATTTATCCTAGTTTGCGCGCTATATTTTGT
TTTCTATCGCGTATTAAATGTATAATTGCGGGACTCTAATCATAAAAACCCATCTCATAAATAACGTCAT
GCATTACATGTTAATTATTACATGCTTAACGTAATTCAACAGAAATTATATGATAATCATCGCAAGACCG
GCAACAGGATTCAATCTTAAGAAACTTTATTGCCAAATGTTTGAACGATCTGCTTCGACGCACTCCTTCT
TTACTCCACCATCTCGTCCTTATTGAAAACGTGGGTAGCACCAAAACGAATCAAGTCGCTGGAACTGAAG
TTACCAATCACGCTGGATGATTTGCCAGTTGGATTAATCTTGCCTTTCCCCGCATGAATAATATTGATGA
ATGCATGCGTGAGGGGTATTTCGATTTTGGCAATAGCTGCAATTGCCGCGACATCCTCCAACGAGCATAA
TTCTTCAGAAAAATAGCGATGTTCCATGTTGTCAGGGCATGCATGATGCACGTTATGAGGTGACGGTGCT
AGGCAGTATTCCCTCAAAGTTTCATAGTCAGTATCATATTCATCATTGCATTCCTGCAAGAGAGAATTGA
GACGCAATCCACACGCTGCGGCAACCTTCCGGCGTTCGTGGTCTATTTGCTCTTGGACGTTGCAAACGTA
AGTGTTGGATCCCGGTCGGCATCTACTCTATTCCTTTGCCCTCGGACGAGTGCTGGGGCGTCGGTTTCCA
CTATCGGCGAGTACTTCTACACAGCCATCGGTCCAGACGGCCGCGCTTCTGCGGGCGATTTGTGTACGCC
CGACAGTCCCGGCTCCGGATCGGACGATTGCGTCGCATCGACCCTGCGCCCAAGCTGCATCATCGAAATT
GCCGTCAACCAAGCTCTGATAGAGTTGGTCAAGACCAATGCGGAGCATATACGCCCGGAGCCGCGGCGAT
CCTGCAAGCTCCGGATGCCTCCGCTCGAAGTAGCGCGTCTGCTGCTCCATACAAGCCAACCACGGCCTCC
AGAAGAAGATGTTGGCGACCTCGTATTGGGAATCCCCGAACATCGCCTCGCTCCAGTCAATGACCGCTGT
TATGCGGCCATTGTCCGTCAGGACATTGTTGGAGCCGAAATCCGCGTGCACGAGGTGCCGGACTTCGGGG
CAGTCCTCGGCCCAAAGCATCAGCTCATCGAGAGCCTGCGCGACGGACGCACTGACGGTGTCGTCCATCA
CAGTTTGCCAGTGATACACATGGGGATCAGCAATCGCGCATATGAAATCACGCCATGTAGTGTATTGACC
GATTCCTTGCGGTCCGAATGGGCCGAACCCGCTCGTCTGGCTAAGATCGGCCGCAGCGATCGCATCCATG
GCCTCCGCGACCGGCTGCAGAACAGCGGGCAGTTCGGTTTCAGGCAGGTCTTGCAACGTGACACCCTGTG
CACGGCGGGAGATGCAATAGGTCAGGCTCTCGCTGAATTCCCCAATGTCAAGCACTTCCGGAATCGGGAG
CGCGGCCGATGCAAAGTGCCGATAAACATAACGATCTTTGTAGAAACCATCGGCGCAGCTATTTACCCGC
AGGACATATCCACGCCCTCCTACATCGAAGCTGAAAGCACGAGATTCTTCGCCCTCCGAGAGCTGCATCA
GGTCGGAGACGCTGTCGAACTTTTCGATCAGAAACTTCTCGACAGACGTCGCGGTGAGTTCAGGCTTTTT
CATATCGGGGTCGTCCTCTCCAAATGAAATGAACTTCCTTATATAGAGGAAGGGTCTTGCGAAGGATAGT
GGGATTGTGCGTCATCCCTTACGTCAGTGGAGATATCACATCAATCCACTTGCTTTGAAGACGTGGTTGG
AACGTCTTCTTTTTCCACGATGCTCCTCGTGGGTGGGGGTCCATCTTTGGGACCACTGTCGGCAGAGGCA
TCTTGAACGATAGCCTTTCCTTTATCGCAATGATGGCATTTGTAGGTGCCACCTTCCTTTTCTACTGTCC
TTTTGATGAAGTGACAGATAGCTGGGCAATGGAATCCGAGGAGGTTTCCCGATATTACCCTTTGTTGAAA
AGTCTCAATAGCCCTTTGGTCTTCTGAGACTGTATCTTTGATATTCTTGGAGTAGACGAGAGTGTCGTGC
TCCACCATGTTGACGGATCTCTAGGACGCGTCGACGCGTCGACGCGTCGACGCGTCGACGCGTCCTAGAA
GCTAATTCACTGGCCGTCGTTTTACAACGTCGTGACTGGGAAAACCCTGGCGTTACCCAACTTAATCGCC
TTGCAGCACATCCCCCTTTCGCCAGCTGGCGTAATAGCGAAGAGGCCCGCACCGATCGCCCTTCCCAACA
GTTGCGCAGCCTGAATG
[44 nt withheld, positions 9538-9581]
C
[141 nt withheld, positions 9583-9723]
CCTTTGACGTTGGAGTCCACGTTCTTT
[37 nt withheld, positions 9751-9787]
ACCCTATCTCGGGCTATTCTTTTGATTTATAAGGGATTTTGCCGATTTCGGAACCACCATCAAACAGGAT
TTTCGCCTGCTGGGGCAAACCAGCGTGGACCGCTTGCTGCAACTCTCTCAGGGCCAGGCGGTGAAGGGCA
ATCAGCTGTTGCCCGTCTCACTGGTGAAAAGAAAAACCACCCCAGTACATTAAAAACGTCCGCAATGTGT
TATTAAGTTGTCTAAGCGTCAATTTGTTTACACCACAATATATCCTGCCACCAGCCAGCCAACAGCTCCC
CGACCGGCAGCTCGGCACAAAATCACCACTCGATACAGGCAGCCCATCAGTCCGGGACGGCGTCAGCGGG
AGAGCCGTTGTAAGGCGGCAGACTTTGCTCATGTTACCGATGCTATTCGGAAGAACGGCAACTAAGCTGC
CGGGTTTGAAACACGGATGATCTCGCGGAGGGTAGCATGTTGATTGTAACGATGACAGAGCGTTGCTGCC
TGTGATCAAATATCATCTCCCTCGCAGAGATCCGAATTATCAGCCTTCTTATTCATTTCTCGCTTAACCG
TGACAGGCTGTCGATCTTGAGAACTATGCCGACATAATAGGAAATCGCTGGATAAAGCCGCTGAGGAAGC
TGAGTGGCGCTATTTCTTTAGAAGTGAACGTTGACGATATCAACTCCCCTATCCATTGCTCACCGAATGG
TACAGGTCGGGGACCCGAAGTTCCGACTGTCGGCCTGATGCATCCCCGGCTGATCGACCCCAGATCTGGG
GCTGAGAAAGCCCAGTAAGGAAACAACTGTAGGTTCGAGTCGCGAGATCCCCCGGAACCAAAGGAAGTAG
GTTAAACCCGCTCCGATCAGGCCGAGCCACGCCAGGCCGAGAACATTGGTTCCTGTAGGCATCGGGATTG
GCGGATCAAACACTAAAGCTACTGGAACGAGCAGAAGTCCTCCGGCCGCCAGTTGCCAGGCGGTAAAGGT
GAGCAGAGGCACGGGAGGTTGCCACTTGCGGGTCAGCACGGTTCCGAACGCCATGGAAACCGCCCCCGCC
AGGCCCGCTGCGACGCCGACAGGATCTAGCGCTGCGTTTGGTGTCAACACCAACAGCGCCACGCCCGCAG
TTCCGCAAATAGCCCCCAGGACCGCCATCAATCGTATCGGGCTACCTAGCAGAGCGGCAGAGATGAACAC
GACCATCAGCGGCTGCACAGCGCCTACCGTCGCCGCGACCCCGCCCGGCAGGCGGTAGACCGAAATAAAC
AACAAGCTCCAGAATAGCGAAATATTAAGTGCGCCGAGGATGAAGATGCGCATCCACCAGATTCCCGTTG
GAATCTGTCGGACGATCATCACGAGCAATAAACCCGCCGGCAACGCCCGCAGCAGCATACCGGCGACCCC
TCGGCCTCGCTGTTCGGGCTCCACGAAAACGCCGGACAGATGCGCCTTGTGAGCGTCCTTGGGGCCGTCC
TCCTGTTTGAAGACCGACAGCCCAATGATCTCGCCGTCGATGTAGGCGCCGAATGCCACGGCATCTCGCA
ACCGTTCAGCGAACGCCTCCATGGGCTTTTTCTCCTCGTGCTCGTAAACGGACCCGAACATCTCTGGAGC
TTTCTTCAGGGCCGACAATCGGATCTCGCGGAAATCCTGCACGTCGGCCGCTCCAAGCCGTCGAATCTGA
GCCTTAATCACAATTGTCAATTTTAATCCTCTGTTTATCGGCAGTTCGTAGAGCGCGCCGTGCGTCCCGA
GCGATACTGAGCGAAGCAAGTGCGTCGAGCAGTGCCCGCTTGTTCCTGAAATGCCAGTAAAGCGCTGGCT
GCTGAACCCCCAGCCGGAACTGACCCCACAAGGCCCTAGCGTTTGCAATGCACCAGGTCATCATTGACCC
AGGCGTGTTCCACCAGGCCGCTGCCTCGCAACTCTTCGCAGGCTTCGCCGACCTGCTCGCGCCACTTCTT
CACGCGGGTGGAATCCGATCCGCACATGAGGCGGAAGGTTTCCAGCTTGAGCGGGTACGGCTCCCGGTGC
GAGCTGAAATAGTCGAACATCCGTCGGGCCGTCGGCGACAGCTTGCGGTACTTCTCCCATATGAATTTCG
TGTAGTGGTCGCCAGCAAACAGCACGACGATTTCCTCGTCGATCAGGACCTGGCAACGGGACGTTTTCTT
GCCACGGTCCAGGACGCGGAAGCGGTGCAGCAGCGACACCGATTCCAGGTGCCCAACGCGGTCGGACGTG
AAGCCCATCGCCGTCGCCTGTAGGCGCGACAGGCATTCCTCGGCCTTCGTGTAATACCGGCCATTGATCG
ACCAGCCCAGGTCCTGGCAAAGCTCGTAGAACGTGAAGGTGATCGGCTCGCCGATAGGGGTGCGCTTCGC
GTACTCCAACACCTGCTGCCACACCAGTTCGTCATCGTCGGCCCGCAGCTCGACGCCGGTGTAGGTGATC
TTCACGTCCTTGTTGACGTGGAAAATGACCTTGTTTTGCAGCGCCTCGCGCGGGATTTTCTTGTTGCGCG
TGGTGAACAGGGCAGAGCGGGCCGTGTCGTTTGGCATCGCTCGCATCGTGTCCGGCCACGGCGCAATATC
GAACAAGGAAAGCTGCATTTCCTTGATCTGCTGCTTCGTGTGTTTCAGCAACGCGGCCTGCTTGGCCTCG
CTGACCTGTTTTGCCAGGTCCTCGCCGGCGGTTTTTCGCTTCTTGGTCGTCATAGTTCCTCGCGTGTCGA
TGGTCATCGACTTCGCCAAACCTGCCGCCTCCTGTTCGAGACGACGCGAACGCTCCACGGCGGCCGATGG
CGCGGGCAGGGCAGGGGGAGCCAGTTGCACGCTGTCGCGCTCGATCTTGGCCGTAGCTTGCTGGACCATC
GAGCCGACGGACTGGAAGGTTTCGCGGGGCGCACGCATGACGGTGCGGCTTGCGATGGTTTCGGCATCCT
CGGCGGAAAACCCCGCGTCGATCAGTTCTTGCCTGTATGCCTTCCGGTCAAACGTCCGATTCATTCACCC
TCCTTGCGGGATTGCCCCGACTCACGCCGGGGCAATGTGCCCTTATTCCTGATTTGACCCGCCTGGTGCC
TTGGTGTCCAGATAATCCACCTTATCGGCAATGAAGTCGGTCCCGTAGACCGTCTGGCCGTCCTTCTCGT
ACTTGGTATTCCGAATCTTGCCCTGCACGAATACCAGCGACCCCTTGCCCAAATACTTGCCGTGGGCCTC
GGCCTGAGAGCCAAAACACTTGATGCGGAAGAAGTCGGTGCGCTCCTGCTTGTCGCCGGCATCGTTGCGC
CACATCTAGGTACTAAAACAATTCATCCAGTAAAATATAATATTTTATTTTCTCCCAATCAGGCTTGATC
CCCAGTAAGTCAAAAAATAGCTCGACATACTGTTCTTCCCCGATATCCTCCCTGATCGACCGGACGCAGA
AGGCAATGTCATACCACTTGTCCGCCCTGCCGCTTCTCCCAAGATCAATAAAGCCACTTACTTTGCCATC
TTTCACAAAGATGTTGCTGTCTCCCAGGTCGCCGTGGGAAAAGACAAGTTCCTCTTCGGGCTTTTCCGTC
TTTAAAAAATCATACAGCTCGCGCGGATCTTTAAATGGAGTGTCTTCTTCCCAGTTTTCGCAATCCACAT
CGGCCAGATCGTTATTCAGTAAGTAATCCAATTCGGCTAAGCGGCTGTCTAAGCTATTCGTATAGGGACA
ATCCGATATGTCGATGGAGTGAAAGAGCCTGATGCACTCCGCATACAGCTCGATAATCTTTTCAGGGCTT
TGTTCATCTTCATACTCTTCCGAGCAAAGGACGCCATCGGCCTCACTCATGAGCAGATTGCTCCAGCCAT
CATGCCGTTCAAAGTGCAGGACCTTTGGAACAGGCAGCTTTCCTTCCAGCCATAGCATCATGTCCTTTTC
CCGTTCCACATCATAGGTGGTCCCTTTATACCGGCTGTCCGTCATTTTTAAATATAGGTTTTCATTTTCT
CCCACCAGCTTATATACCTTAGCAGGAGACATTCCTTCCGTATCTTTTACGCAGCGGTATTTTTCGATCA
GTTTTTTCAATTCCGGTGATATTCTCATTTTAGCCATTTATTATTTCCTTCCTCTTTTCTACAGTATTTA
AAGATACCCCAAGAAGCTAATTATAACAAGACGAACTCCAATTCACTGTTCCTTGCATTCTAAAACCTTA
AATACCAGAAAACAGCTTTTTCAAAGTTGTTTTCAAAGTTGGCGTATAACATAGTATCGACGGAGCCGAT
TTTGAAACCACAATTATGGGTGATGCTGCCAACTTACTGATTTAGTGTATGATGGTGTTTTTGAGGTGCT
CCAGTGGCTTCTGTTTCTATCAGCTGTCCCTCCTGTTCAGCTACTGACGGGGTGGTGCGTAACGGCAAAA
GCACCGCCGGACATCAGCGCTATCTCTGCTCTCACTGCCGTAAAACATGGCAACTGCAGTTCACTTACAC
CGCTTCTCAACCCGGTACGCACCAGAAAATCATTGATATGGCCATGAATGGCGTTGGATGCCGGGCAACA
GCCCGCATTATGGGCGTTGGCCTCAACACGATTTTACGTCACTTAAAAAACTCAGGCCGCAGTCGGTAAC
CTCGCGCATACAGCCGGGCAGTGACGTCATCGTCTGCGCGGAAATGGACGAACAGTGGGGCTATGTCGGG
GCTAAATCGCGCCAGCGCTGGCTGTTTTACGCGTATGACAGTCTCCGGAAGACGGTTGTTGCGCACGTAT
TCGGTGAACGCACTATGGCGACGCTGGGGCGTCTTATGAGCCTGCTGTCACCCTTTGACGTGGTGATATG
GATGACGGATGGCTGGCCGCTGTATGAATCCCGCCTGAAGGGAAAGCTGCACGTAATCAGCAAGCGATAT
ACGCAGCGAATTGAGCGGCATAACCTGAATCTGAGGCAGCACCTGGCACGGCTGGGACGGAAGTCGCTGT
CGTTCTCAAAATCGGTGGAGCTGCATGACAAAGTCATCGGGCATTATCTGAACATAAAACACTATCAATA
AGTTGGAGTCATTACCCAATTATGATAGAATTTACAAGCTATAAGGTTATTGTCCTGGGTTTCAAGCATT
AGTCCATGCAAGTTTTTATGCTTTGCCCATTCTATAGATATATTGATAAGCGCGCTGCCTATGCCTTGCC
CCCTGAAATCCTTACATACGGCGATATCTTCTATATAAAAGATATATTATCTTATCAGTATTGTCAATAT
ATTCAAGGCAATCTGCCTCCTCATCCTCTTCATCCTCTTCGTCTTGGTAGCTTTTTAAATATGGCGCTTC
ATAGAGTAATTCTGTAAAGGTCCAATTCTCGTTTTCATACCTCGGTATAATCTTACCTATCACCTCAAAT
GGTTCGCTGGGTTTATCGCACCCCCGAACACGAGCACGGCACCCGCGACCACTATGCCAAGAATGCCCAA
GGTAAAAATTGCCGGCCCCGCCATGAAGTCCGTGAATGCCCCGACGGCCGAAGTGAAGGGCAGGCCGCCA
CCCAGGCCGCCGCCCTCACTGCCCGGCACCTGGTCGCTGAATGTCGATGCCAGCACCTGCGGCACGTCAA
TGCTTCCGGGCGTCGCGCTCGGGCTGATCGCCCATCCCGTTACTGCCCCGATCCCGGCAATGGCAAGGAC
TGCCAGCGCTGCCATTTTTGGGGTGAGGCCGTTCGCGGCCGAGGGGCGCAGCCCCTGGGGGGATGGGAGG
CCCGCGTTAGCGGGCCGGGAGGGTTCGAGAAGGGGGGGCACCCCCCTTCGGCGTGCGCGGTCACGCGCAC
AGGGCGCAGCCCTGGTTAAAAACAAGGTTTATAAATATTGGTTTAAAAGCAGGTTAAAAGACAGGTTAGC
GGTGGCCGAAAAACGGGCGGAAACCCTTGCAAATGCTGGATTTTCTGCCTGTGGACAGCCCCTCAAATGT
CAATAGGTGCGCCCCTCATCTGTCAGCACTCTGCCCCTCAAGTGTCAAGGATCGCGCCCCTCATCTGTCA
GTAGTCGCGCCCCTCAAGTGTCAATACCGCAGGGCACTTATCCCCAGGCTTGTCCACATCATCTGTGGGA
AACTCGCGTAAAATCAGGCGTTTTCGCCGATTTGCGAGGCTGGCCAGCTCCACGTCGCCGGCCGAAATCG
AGCCTGCCCCTCATCTGTCAACGCCGCGCCGGGTGAGTCGGCCCCTCAAGTGTCAACGTCCGCCCCTCAT
CTGTCAGTGAGGGCCAAGTTTTCCGCGAGGTATCCACAACGCCGGCGGCCGCGGTGTCTCGCACACGGCT
TCGACGGCGTTTCTGGCGCGTTTGCAGGGCCATAGACGGCCGCCAGCCCAGCGGCGAGGGCAACCAGCCC
GGTGAGCGTCGGAAAGGCGC
